Addgene plasmid #135731: pFETCh_ZNF264_iso1
Purpose: Donor vector for 3' FLAG tag of human ZNF264_iso1
Depositing lab: Richard M. Myers. Depositing organization: HudsonAlpha Institute for Biotechnology. Publication: CETCh-seq: CRISPR epitope tagging ChIP-seq of DNA-binding proteins. Savic D, Partridge EC, Newberry KM, Smith SB, Meadows SK, Roberts BS, Mackiewicz M, Mendenhall EM, Myers RM. Genome Res. 2015 Sep 9. 10.1101/gr.193540.115 PubMed 26355004.
Backbone
  Vector backbone: pFETCh_Donor
  Vector type: CRISPR
Growth in bacteria
  Bacterial resistance: Kanamycin, 50 μg/mL
  Growth temperature: 37°C
  Growth strain: DH5alpha
  Copy number: High Copy
Gene/Insert
  Gene/Insert name: ZNF264_iso1 Homology arms
  Species: H. sapiens (human)
  Entrez Gene: ZNF264
  Tag / fusion protein: 3XFLAG-P2A-NeoR (C terminal on insert)
  Cloning method: Gibson Cloning
Terms and licenses: Academic/Nonprofit Terms; Industry Terms: Not Available to Industry
How to cite: pFETCh_ZNF264_iso1 was a gift from Richard M. Myers (Addgene plasmid # 135731 ; http://n2t.net/addgene:135731 ; RRID:Addgene_135731)
