[The description below was written by a language model from this plasmid's Addgene catalogue record and pLannotate feature annotations shown in this document.]
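Description:
pFETCh_ZNF264_iso1 is a CRISPR homology-directed repair donor plasmid built on the pFETCh_Donor backbone and designed to add a C-terminal (3') FLAG epitope tag to the endogenous human ZNF264 gene, isoform 1. It is propagated in E. coli as a high-copy plasmid from a ColE1/pUC-type origin and selected with kanamycin through a bacterial KanR (aph(3')-Ia) gene. Remnants of a pUC-style lac promoter/operator, lacZα and multiple cloning site are also annotated in the backbone.

The payload is a promoterless 3xFLAG-P2A-NeoR cassette flanked by ZNF264 homology arms that were inserted by Gibson cloning. The feature table detects a fragment of the ZNF264 coding sequence immediately upstream of the 3xFLAG sequence, consistent with the 5' arm ending at the last codons of the gene so that the tag is fused in frame. The neomycin phosphotransferase coding sequence follows. The P2A peptide itself and the downstream arm are not separately annotated, although an unannotated stretch after neo is where the 3' arm would be expected. After a Cas9 cut near the stop codon and repair from this donor, the native ZNF264 promoter should drive a single transcript giving FLAG-tagged ZNF264 and, via P2A ribosome skipping, a separate NeoR protein, allowing G418 selection of correctly targeted cells.

Outside the arms, the table shows CMV enhancer/promoter fragments upstream of a truncated herpes simplex virus thymidine kinase (ΔTK). This could serve for negative selection against random integrants with ganciclovir-type analogs, though the record does not state this use. The associated publication describes using such tagged lines for ChIP-seq of DNA-binding proteins with a standard FLAG antibody.
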