Features (pLannotate 1.2.2; 21 found; start..end, strand, type, name):
     72..89      -  promoter       CMV promoter (fragment): human cytomegalovirus (CMV) immediate early promoter
    152..203     +  promoter       CMVd2 promoter: truncated human cytomegalovirus (CMV) immediate early promoter that yields moderately reduced expression relative to the full-length promoter
    294..365     -  CDS            UL24_HHV11 (fragment): Experimental evidence at protein level: Swiss-Prot protein existence level 1. May participate in nuclear egress of viral particles. Plays a role in the dispersal of several host nucleolar proteins including NCL/nucleolin and NPM1. Since deletion of host NCL/nucleolin negatively impact on nuclear egress, UL24 supposedly acts on this process through its effect on host nucleoli. From Human herpesvirus 1 (strain 17) (HHV-1) (Human herpes simplex virus 1).
    435..1430    +  CDS            ΔTK: truncated herpes simplex virus thymidine kinase (Salomon et al., 1995) confers sensitivity to nucleoside analogs such as acyclovir or ganciclovir
   1542..1703    +  CDS            UL122 (fragment): VIE2_HCMVT - Experimental evidence at protein level: Swiss-Prot protein existence level 1. Stimulates viral early and late gene expression and thus play a crucial role in the regulation of productive infection. In addition, activates quiescent cells to reenter the cell cycle and upregulates several E2F-responsive genes, which are responsible for pushing the cell into S phase. In S-phase, inhibits cellular DNA synthesis and blocks further cell cycle progression. From Human cytomegalovirus (strain Towne) (HHV-5) (Human herpesvirus 5).
   1722..1805    +  CDS            Zfp42 (fragment): ZFP42_MOUSE - Also known as Rex-1, Rex1. Experimental evidence at protein level: Swiss-Prot protein existence level 1. Involved in the reprogramming of X-chromosome inactivation during the acquisition of pluripotency. Required for efficient elongation of TSIX, a non-coding RNA antisense to XIST. Binds DXPas34 enhancer within the TSIX promoter. Involved in ES cell self-renewal. From Mus musculus (Mouse).
   2244..2396    +  CDS            ZNF264 (fragment): ZN264_HUMAN - Also known as KIAA0412. Experimental evidence at protein level: Swiss-Prot protein existence level 1. May be involved in transcriptional regulation. From Homo sapiens (Human).
   2430..2483    +  CDS            3xFLAG (fragment): three tandem FLAG® epitope tags
   2487..2511    +  CDS            3xFLAG (fragment): three tandem FLAG® epitope tags
   2595..3386    +  CDS            neo: KKA2_KLEPN - Also known as kan, nptII. Experimental evidence at protein level: Swiss-Prot protein existence level 1. Resistance to kanamycin, neomycin, paromomycin, ribostamycin, butirosin and gentamicin B. From Klebsiella pneumoniae.
   4157..4313    +  CDS            lacZα (fragment): LacZα fragment of β-galactosidase; lacZ fragment
   4395..5210    -  CDS            KanR: aminoglycoside phosphotransferase; aph(3')-Ia; confers resistance to kanamycin in bacteria or G418 (Geneticin®) in eukaryotes
   5395..5535    +  CDS            TRA2_ECOLX (fragment): Protein predicted: Swiss-Prot protein existence level 4. Required for transposition of transposon Tn903. From Escherichia coli.
   5590..6178    +  rep_origin     ori: high-copy-number ColE1/pMB1/pBR322/pUC origin of replication
   6547..6636    +  CDS            lacI (fragment): lac repressor; lacI; The lac repressor binds to the lac operator to inhibit transcription in E. coli. This inhibition can be relieved by adding lactose or isopropyl-β-D-thiogalactopyranoside (IPTG).
   6649..6670    +  protein_bind   CAP binding site: CAP binding activates transcription in the presence of cAMP. E. coli catabolite activator protein
   6685..6715    +  promoter       lac promoter: promoter for the E. coli lac operon
   6723..6739    +  protein_bind   lac operator: The lac repressor binds to the lac operator to inhibit transcription in E. coli. This inhibition can be relieved by adding lactose or isopropyl-β-D-thiogalactopyranoside (IPTG). lac repressor encoded by lacI
   6776..6831    -  misc_feature   MCS: pUC18/19 multiple cloning site
   6832..6851    -  misc_feature   MCS (fragment): pUC18/19 multiple cloning site
   6857..6939    +  enhancer       CMV enhancer (fragment): human cytomegalovirus immediate early enhancer; contains an 18-bp deletion relative to the standard CMV enhancer
>Addgene plasmid #135731 | pFETCh_ZNF264_iso1 | addgene full sequence | sequence record 271139 | Addgene NGS Result
GTGATGCGGTTTTGGCAGTACATCAATGGGCGTGGATAGCGGTTTGACTCACGGGGATTTCAAGTCTCCA
CCCCATTGACGTCAATGGGAGTTTGTTTTGGCACCAAAATCAACGGGACTTTCCAAAATGTCGTAACAAC
TCCGCCCCATTGACGCAAATGGGCGGTAGGCGTGTACGGTGGGAGGTCTATATAAGCAGAGCTCGTTTAG
TGAACCGTCAGATCGCCTGGAGACGCCATCCACGCTGTTTTGACCTCCATAGGAGACACCGGGACCGATC
CAGCCTGGGGATCCCGACCATGGCTTCGTACCCCTGCCATCAACACGCGTCTGCGTTCGACCAGGCTGCG
CGTTCTCGCGGCCATAGCAACCGACGTACGGCGTTGCGCCCTCGCCGGCAGCAAGAAGCCACGGAAGTCC
GCCTGGAGCAGAAAATGCCCACGCTACTGCGGGTTTATATAGACGGTCCTCACGGGATGGGGAAAACCAC
CACCACGCAACTGCTGGTGGCCCTGGGTTCGCGCGACGATATCGTCTACGTACCCGAGCCGATGACTTAC
TGGCAGGTGCTGGGGGCTTCCGAGACAATCGCGAACATCTACACCACACAACACCGCCTCGACCAGGGTG
AGATATCGGCCGGGGACGCGGCGGTGGTAATGACAAGCGCCCAGATAACAATGGGCATGCCTTATGCCGT
GACCGACGCCGTTCTGGCTCCTCATATCGGGGGGGAGGCTGGGAGCTCACATGCCCCGCCCCCGGCCCTC
ACCCTCATCTTCGACCGCCATCCCATCGCCGCCCTCCTGTGCTACCCGGCCGCGCGATACCTTATGGGCA
GCATGACCCCCCAGGCCGTGCTGGCGTTCGTGGCCCTCATCCCGCCGACCTTGCCCGGCACAAACATCGT
GTTGGGGGCCCTTCCGGAGGACAGACACATCGACCGCCTGGCCAAACGCCAGCGCCCCGGCGAGCGGCTT
GACCTGGCTATGCTGGCCGCGATTCGCCGCGTTTACGGGCTGCTTGCCAATACGGTGCGGTATCTGCAGG
GCGGCGGGTCGTGGCGGGAGGATTGGGGACAGCTTTCGGGGACGGCCGTGCCGCCCCAGGGTGCCGAGCC
CCAGAGCAACGCGGGCCCACGACCCCATATCGGGGACACGTTATTTACCCTGTTTCGGGCCCCCGAGTTG
CTGGCCCCCAACGGCGACCTGTACAACGTGTTTGCCTGGGCCTTGGACGTCTTGGCCAAACGCCTCCGTC
CCATGCACGTCTTTATCCTGGATTACGACCAATCGCCCGCCGGCTGCCGGGACGCCCTGCTGCAACTTAC
CTCCGGGATGGTCCAGACCCACGTCACCACCCCCGGCTCCATACCGACGATCTGCGACCTGGCGCGCACG
TTTGCCCGGGAGATGGGGGAGGCTAACTGAGGATCCCACGTCACTATTGTATACTCTATATTATACTCTA
TGTTATACTCTGTAATCCTACTCAATAAACGTGTCACGCCTGTGAAACCGTACTAAGTCTCCCGTGTATT
CTTATCACCATCAGGTGACATCCTCGCCCAGGCTGTCAATCATGCCGGTATCGATTCCAGTAGCACCGGC
CCCACGCTGACAACCCACTCTTGCAGCGTTAGCAGCGCCCCTCTTAACAAGCCGACCCCCACCAGCGTCG
CGGTTACTAACACTCCTCTCCCCGACCTGCAGCCCAGCTTCGAGTGTGGGAAGGCTTTCAACCACCGATC
CTACCTCAAGAGGCACCAGCGGATTCACACTGGGGAGAAGCCCTTCGTGTGCAGTGAATGTGGAAAGGCC
TTCACCCACTGCTCTACTTTTATCTTGCATAAAAGGGCCCACACTGGAGAAAAGCCTTTCGAGTGCAAAG
AGTGTGGGAAAGCCTTTAGCAATCGGAAGGACCTCATTCGCCACTTCAGCATCCACACTGGAGAGAAGCC
CTATGAGTGCGTGGAGTGTGGAAAGGCCTTCACCCGCATGTCGGGCCTCACGAGGCACAAGCGGATTCAT
AGTGGAGAGAAGCCCTATGAATGTGTTGAGTGTGGGAAATCGTTTTGCTGGAGCACAAACCTCATTCGAC
ATGCCATTATCCACACTGGAGAGAAGCCCTATAAATGTAGTGAATGTGGAAAGGCCTTCAGTCGCAGCTC
GTCCCTCACTCAGCATCAAAGGATGCATACTGGGAAAAATCCCATCAGTGTAACAGATGTGGGAAGACCT
TTTACAAGTGGACAAACCTCAGTTACCCTTCGAGAACTTCTTTTAGGGAAGGACTTTTTGAATGTAACCA
CTGAGGCAAATATTTTGCCAGAGGAAACATCTTCCTCTGCATCTGATCAACCATACCAAAGAGAAACCCC
ACAAGTGTCTTCACTGGGGAGCGGAGGAGGTTCCGGTGGAGGTGGTTCTGGAGATTACAAGGATGACGAC
GATAAGGGCGATTACAAGGATGACGACGATAAGGGAGATTACAAGGATGACGACGATAAGGTTTCAGGAA
GCGGAGCTACTAACTTCAGCCTGCTGAAGCAGGCTGGAGACGTGGAGGAGAACCCTGGACCTGGATCGTT
TCGCATGATTGAACAAGATGGATTGCACGCAGGTTCTCCGGCCGCTTGGGTGGAGAGGCTATTCGGCTAT
GACTGGGCACAACAGACAATCGGCTGCTCTGATGCCGCCGTGTTCCGGCTGTCAGCGCAGGGGCGCCCGG
TTCTTTTTGTCAAGACCGACCTGTCCGGTGCCCTGAATGAACTGCAGGACGAGGCAGCGCGGCTATCGTG
GCTGGCCACGACGGGCGTTCCTTGCGCAGCTGTGCTCGACGTTGTCACTGAAGCGGGAAGGGACTGGCTG
CTATTGGGCGAAGTGCCGGGGCAGGATCTCCTGTCATCTCACCTTGCTCCTGCCGAGAAAGTATCCATCA
TGGCTGATGCAATGCGGCGGCTGCATACGCTTGATCCGGCTACCTGCCCATTCGACCACCAAGCGAAACA
TCGCATCGAGCGAGCACGTACTCGGATGGAAGCCGGTCTTGTCGATCAGGATGATCTGGACGAAGAGCAT
CAGGGGCTCGCGCCAGCCGAACTGTTCGCCAGGCTCAAGGCGCGCATGCCCGACGGCGAGGATCTCGTCG
TGACCCATGGCGATGCCTGCTTGCCGAATATCATGGTGGAAAATGGCCGCTTTTCTGGATTCATCGACTG
TGGCCGGCTGGGTGTGGCCGACCGCTATCAGGACATAGCGTTGGCTACCCGTGATATTGCTGAAGAGCTT
GGCGGCGAATGGGCTGACCGCTTCCTCGTGCTTTACGGTATCGCCGCTCCCGATTCGCAGCGCATCGCCT
TCTATCGCCTTCTTGACGAGTTCTTCTGATTCGAACATCGTTGCTGAATATTACTTGTCATCTGAAGAGT
CATATTAGAAATTCGTTCAGTCTAGAGCCTTATTCTCCATCTGATAATTTATCCTGGAGAGAGACCCAGT
GGTTATTGTGCACATAGGAGAACCTTCAGCTGCATCTTTCTCCTTAGTTTACAGTGCAATTTTATCTCAG
GAATTATTTTTAAAAGGAGGAGGGGACATAGAAAAAATGAAATGCAAGCACACATCTTTTCAGGCTTCTC
TGCCAAGCCTATGGCGCTTTGTCATGGATTTCTTAGTGTATTTGGGGGAAGGGAAATGTTTCAAGGTAAA
GAACCTTGACCCTTTATGTGCTTGTATGTACATTTATTGCTATCCAGTGTCAGAACAGTTAGTTTAGGAA
AAGTATGCAAACTTTAATCGCACATCTTCTGTATTCCACAATAGTACTTACTCTTGAGAAGCATAACTTT
ATGACAACTTAGGGGGCTTGAGCCATGAAATACTCACGTTTAAGTCAGTAAGGATACACATGTTAACATT
CAGGCTTTTGTCTTGATGCCCGTCTTTTGGTTTACGTCATCATTGTAGCCATATGGTAAATTTTTATTTG
TTAAATTTTTAAAAATTACTTAGCTCAAAATGTCAGTGGTAAATTTTTAAATTGAGTAAAGTGATTCTTC
TTTGCTCTTATTTAAAATCGACAGCATTTCTAGTTCCTTTGACATTCCTTGGAAAGTCCTCTCCACTGAC
TGTAGCCTCCAATTCACTGGCCGTCGTTCACTGGCCGTCGTTTTACAACGTCGTGACTGGGAAAACCCTG
GCGTTACCCAACTTAATCGCCTTGCAGCACATCCCCCTTTCGCCAGCTGGCGTAATAGCGAAGAGGCCCG
CACCGATCGCCCTTCCCAACAGTTGCGCAGCCTGAATGGCGAATGCGATTTATTCAACAAAGCCGCCGTC
CCGTCAAGTCAGCGTAATGCTCTGCCAGTGTTACAACCAATTAACCAATTCTGATTAGAAAAACTCATCG
AGCATCAAATGAAACTGCAATATATTCATATCAGGATTATCAATACCATATTTTTGAAAAAGCCGTTTCT
GTAATGAAGGAGAAAACTCACCGAGGCAGTTCCATAGGATGGCAAGATCCTGGTATCGGTCTGCGATTCC
GACTCGTCCAACATCAATACAACCTATTAATTTCCCCTCGTCAAAAATAAGGTTATCAAGTGAGAAATCA
CCATGAGTGACGACTGAATCCGGTGAGAATGGCAAAAGCTTATGCATTTCTTTCCAGACTTGTTCAACAG
GCCAGCCATTACGCTCGTCATCAAAATCACTCGCATCAACCAAACCGTTATTCATTCGTGATTGCGCCTG
AGCGAGACGAAATACGCGATCGCTGTTAAAAGGACAATTACAAACAGGAATCGAATGCAACCGGCGCAGG
AACACTGCCAGCGCATCAACAATATTTTCACCTGAATCAGGATATTCTTCTAATACCTGGAATGCTGTTT
TCCCGGGGATCGCAGTGGTGAGTAACCATGCATCATCAGGAGTACGGATAAAATGCTTGATGGTCGGAAG
AGGCATAAATTCCGTCAGCCAGTTTAGTCTGACCATCTCATCTGTAACATCATTGGCAACGCTACCTTTG
CCATGTTTCAGAAACAACTCTGGCGCATCGGGCTTCCCATACAATCGATAGATTGTCGCACCTGATTGCC
CGACATTATCGCGAGCCCATTTATACCCATATAAATCAGCATCCATGTTGGAATTTAATCGCGGCTTCGA
GCAAGACGTTTCCCGTTGAATATGGCTCATAACACCCCTTGTATTACTGTTTATGTAAGCAGACAGTTTT
ATTGTTCATGATGATATATTTTTATCTTGTGCAATGTAACATCAGAGATTTTGAGACACAACGTGGCTTT
GTTGAATAAATCGAACTTTTGCTGAGTTGAAGGATCAGATCACGCATCTTCCCGACAACGCAGACCGTTC
CGTGGCAAAGCAAAAGTTCAAAATCACCAACTGGTCCACCTACAACAAAGCTCTCATCAACCGTGGCTCC
CTCACTTTCTGGCTGGATGATGGGGCGATTCAGGCCTGGTATGAGTCAGCAACACCTTCTTCACGAGGCA
GACCTCTCGACGGAGTTCCACTGAGCGTCAGACCCCGTAGAAAAGATCAAAGGATCTTCTTGAGATCCTT
TTTTTCTGCGCGTAATCTGCTGCTTGCAAACAAAAAAACCACCGCTACCAGCGGTGGTTTGTTTGCCGGA
TCAAGAGCTACCAACTCTTTTTCCGAAGGTAACTGGCTTCAGCAGAGCGCAGATACCAAATACTGTTCTT
CTAGTGTAGCCGTAGTTAGGCCACCACTTCAAGAACTCTGTAGCACCGCCTACATACCTCGCTCTGCTAA
TCCTGTTACCAGTGGCTGCTGCCAGTGGCGATAAGTCGTGTCTTACCGGGTTGGACTCAAGACGATAGTT
ACCGGATAAGGCGCAGCGGTCGGGCTGAACGGGGGGTTCGTGCACACAGCCCAGCTTGGAGCGAACGACC
TACACCGAACTGAGATACCTACAGCGTGAGCTATGAGAAAGCGCCACGCTTCCCGAAGGGAGAAAGGCGG
ACAGGTATCCGGTAAGCGGCAGGGTCGGAACAGGAGAGCGCACGAGGGAGCTTCCAGGGGGAAACGCCTG
GTATCTTTATAGTCCTGTCGGGTTTCGCCACCTCTGACTTGAGCGTCGATTTTTGTGATGCTCGTCAGGG
GGGCGGAGCCTATGGAAAAACGCCAGCAACGCGGCCTTTTTACGGTTCCTGGCCTTTTGCTGGCCTTTTG
CTCACATGTTCTTTCCTGCGTTATCCCCTGATTCTGTGGATAACCGTATTACCGCCTTTGAGTGAGCTGA
TACCGCTCGCCGCAGCCGAACGACCGAGCGCAGCGAGTCAGTGAGCGAGGAAGCGGAAGAAGCTCGCACA
TTCAGCAGCGTTTTTCAGCGCGTTTTCGATCAACGTTTCAATGTTGGTATCAACACCAGGTTTAACTTTG
AACTTATCGGCACTGACGGTTACTGATTTTGAACTTTTGCTTTGCCACGGAACGGTCTGCGTTGTCGGGA
AGATGCGTGATCTGATCCTTCAACTCAGCAAAAGTTCCCAATACGCAAACCGCCTCTCCCCGCGCGTTGG
CCGATTCATTAATGCAGCTGGCACGACAGGTTTCCCGACTGGAAAGCGGGCAGTGAGCGCAACGCAATTA
ATGTGAGTTAGCTCACTCATTAGGCACCCCAGGCTTTACACTTTATGCTTCCGGCTCGTATGTTGTGTGG
AATTGTGAGCGGATAACAATTTCACACAGGAAACAGCTATGACCATGATTACGCCAAGCTTGCATGCCTG
CAGGTCGACTCTAGAGGATCCCCGGGTACCGAGCTCGAATTAGCTTGCATGCCTGCAGGTCAATTCCCTG
GCATTATGCCCAGTACATGACCTTATGGGACTTTCCTACTTGGCAGTACATCTACGTATTAGTCATCGCT
ATTACCATG
